Addgene plasmid #161959: pCGFP-BC
Purpose: (Empty Backbone) Used for rapid and efficient membrane protein precrystallization screening strategy utilizing green fluorescent protein and fluorescence-detection size-exclusion chromatography (FSEC).
Depositing lab: Eric Gouaux. Depositing organization: Columbia University. Publication: Fluorescence-detection size-exclusion chromatography for precrystallization screening of integral membrane proteins. Kawate T, Gouaux E. Structure. 2006 Apr;14(4):673-81. doi: 10.1016/j.str.2006.01.013. PubMed 16615909.
Backbone
  Vector backbone: pET25b
  Backbone manufacturer: Novagen
  Modifications to backbone: Added His8, Thrombin recognition site, GFPuv (modified- alanine 206 to lysine, first methionine mutated to valine) removed XhoI, BamHI, HindIII, NcoI sites). Modified MCS- NcoI site knocked out, NdeI site converted to new NcoI site.
  Vector type: Bacterial Expression
  Promoter: T7
  Tag / fusion protein: GFPuv His8
Growth in bacteria
  Bacterial resistance: Ampicillin, 100 μg/mL
  Growth temperature: 37°C
  Growth strain: DH5alpha
  Copy number: High Copy
Terms and licenses: Academic/Nonprofit Terms; Industry Terms: Not Available to Industry
Depositor comments: This plasmid was developed while Eric Gouaux was a Professor at Columbia University.
How to cite: pCGFP-BC was a gift from Eric Gouaux (Addgene plasmid # 161959 ; http://n2t.net/addgene:161959 ; RRID:Addgene_161959)
