[The description below was written by a language model from this plasmid's Addgene catalogue record and pLannotate feature annotations shown in this document.]
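Description:
pCGFP-BC is an empty bacterial expression backbone derived from Novagen's pET25b, designed so that a protein of interest can be fused at its C-terminus to a cleavable GFP-His8 module. Expression is driven by a T7 promoter with an adjacent lac operator and the strong T7 gene 10 ribosome binding site. The plasmid also carries lacI under its own promoter, so transcription stays repressed until induction with IPTG in a host that supplies T7 RNA polymerase. Between the RBS and the tag lies a modified cloning region: the original NcoI site was knocked out and the NdeI site was converted to a new NcoI site. This is followed in order by a thrombin recognition site, GFPuv and an eight-histidine tag. The GFPuv has an A206K substitution, its initiating methionine changed to valine, and internal XhoI, BamHI, HindIII and NcoI sites removed. The annotation software labels the fluorescent protein as a related Aequorea victoria GFP variant. Residual pET25b sequence (HSV epitope tag and a second His stretch) is annotated downstream of the His8 tag, ahead of the T7 terminator. The record does not indicate whether these are translated.

The plasmid is maintained through a pBR322-type origin with bom and rop elements, although the catalogue lists it as high copy, and it is selected with ampicillin via β-lactamase. An f1 origin is also present. The sequenced and depositor-supplied records (6,242 and 6,246 nt) show the same set of features and differ only in numbering origin and a few bases.

The vector is intended for precrystallization screening of integral membrane proteins. The GFP fusion allows expression level and monodispersity to be assessed by fluorescence-detection size-exclusion chromatography without prior purification. The His8 tag and thrombin site then allow affinity purification and tag removal.
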