Features (pLannotate 1.2.2; 22 found; start..end, strand, type, name):
     12..467     +  rep_origin     f1 ori (sequence partly withheld): f1 bacteriophage origin of replication; arrow indicates direction of (+) strand synthesis
    494..598     +  promoter       AmpR promoter: bla
    599..1459    +  CDS            AmpR: β-lactamase; bla; confers resistance to ampicillin, carbenicillin, and related antibiotics
   1630..2218    +  rep_origin     ori: high-copy-number ColE1/pMB1/pBR322/pUC origin of replication
   2404..2546    -  misc_feature   bom: basis of mobility region from pBR322
   2648..2839    -  CDS            rop: Rop protein, which maintains plasmids at low copy number; rop
   2856..3236    +  CDS            YPB1_ECOLX: Protein predicted: Swiss-Prot protein existence level 4. From Escherichia coli.
   3308..3599    -  CDS            TcR (fragment): tetracycline efflux protein; tet; confers resistance to tetracycline
   3614..3635    -  protein_bind   CAP binding site: CAP binding activates transcription in the presence of cAMP. E. coli catabolite activator protein
   3648..4730    -  CDS            lacI: lac repressor; lacI; The lac repressor binds to the lac operator to inhibit transcription in E. coli. This inhibition can be relieved by adding lactose or isopropyl-β-D-thiogalactopyranoside (IPTG).
   4731..4808    -  promoter       lacI promoter: lacI
   4816..5095    -  CDS            TcR (fragment): tetracycline efflux protein; tet; confers resistance to tetracycline
   5117..5135    +  promoter       T7 promoter: promoter for bacteriophage T7 RNA polymerase
   5136..5160    +  protein_bind   lac operator: The lac repressor binds to the lac operator to inhibit transcription in E. coli. This inhibition can be relieved by adding lactose or isopropyl-β-D-thiogalactopyranoside (IPTG). lac repressor encoded by lacI
   5175..5197    +  RBS            RBS: efficient ribosome binding site from bacteriophage T7 gene 10 (Olins and Rangwala, 1989)
   5286..5303    +  CDS            thrombin site: thrombin recognition and cleavage site
   5307..6017    +  CDS            &alpha;GFP: &alpha;GFP is a basic (constitutively fluorescent) long stokes shift fluorescent protein published in 1996, derived from Aequorea victoria.
   6018..6041    +  CDS            9xHis (fragment): 9xHis affinity tag
   6051..6083    +  CDS            HSV tag: HSV (herpes simplex virus) epitope tag
   6090..6107    +  CDS            9xHis (fragment): 9xHis affinity tag
   6117..6166    +  CDS            SET1 (fragment): solubility-enhancement tag derived from T7 phage gene 10B
   6174..6221    +  terminator     T7 terminator: transcription terminator for bacteriophage T7 RNA polymerase
>Addgene plasmid #161959 | pCGFP-BC | depositor full sequence | sequence record 314138 | pCGFP-BC sequence 6246 bps
TGGCGAATGGG
[124 nt withheld, positions 12-135]
C
[91 nt withheld, positions 137-227]
A
[49 nt withheld, positions 229-277]
CCTTTGACGTTGGAGTCCACGTTCTTT
[37 nt withheld, positions 305-341]
ACCCTATCTCGGTCTATTCTTTTGATTTATAAGGGATTTTGCCGATTTCGGCCTATTGGTTAAAAAATGA
GCTGATTTAACAAAAATTTAACGCGAATTTTAACAAAATATTAACGTTTACAATTTCAGGTGGCACTTTT
CGGGGAAATGTGCGCGGAACCCCTATTTGTTTATTTTTCTAAATACATTCAAATATGTATCCGCTCATGA
GACAATAACCCTGATAAATGCTTCAATAATATTGAAAAAGGAAGAGTATGAGTATTCAACATTTCCGTGT
CGCCCTTATTCCCTTTTTTGCGGCATTTTGCCTTCCTGTTTTTGCTCACCCAGAAACGCTGGTGAAAGTA
AAAGATGCTGAAGATCAGTTGGGTGCACGAGTGGGTTACATCGAACTGGATCTCAACAGCGGTAAGATCC
TTGAGAGTTTTCGCCCCGAAGAACGTTTTCCAATGATGAGCACTTTTAAAGTTCTGCTATGTGGCGCGGT
ATTATCCCGTATTGACGCCGGGCAAGAGCAACTCGGTCGCCGCATACACTATTCTCAGAATGACTTGGTT
GAGTACTCACCAGTCACAGAAAAGCATCTTACGGATGGCATGACAGTAAGAGAATTATGCAGTGCTGCCA
TAACCATGAGTGATAACACTGCGGCCAACTTACTTCTGACAACGATCGGAGGACCGAAGGAGCTAACCGC
TTTTTTGCACAACATGGGGGATCATGTAACTCGCCTTGATCGTTGGGAACCGGAGCTGAATGAAGCCATA
CCAAACGACGAGCGTGACACCACGATGCCTGCAGCAATGGCAACAACGTTGCGCAAACTATTAACTGGCG
AACTACTTACTCTAGCTTCCCGGCAACAATTAATAGACTGGATGGAGGCGGATAAAGTTGCAGGACCACT
TCTGCGCTCGGCCCTTCCGGCTGGCTGGTTTATTGCTGATAAATCTGGAGCCGGTGAGCGTGGGTCTCGC
GGTATCATTGCAGCACTGGGGCCAGATGGTAAGCCCTCCCGTATCGTAGTTATCTACACGACGGGGAGTC
AGGCAACTATGGATGAACGAAATAGACAGATCGCTGAGATAGGTGCCTCACTGATTAAGCATTGGTAACT
GTCAGACCAAGTTTACTCATATATACTTTAGATTGATTTAAAACTTCATTTTTAATTTAAAAGGATCTAG
GTGAAGATCCTTTTTGATAATCTCATGACCAAAATCCCTTAACGTGAGTTTTCGTTCCACTGAGCGTCAG
ACCCCGTAGAAAAGATCAAAGGATCTTCTTGAGATCCTTTTTTTCTGCGCGTAATCTGCTGCTTGCAAAC
AAAAAAACCACCGCTACCAGCGGTGGTTTGTTTGCCGGATCAAGAGCTACCAACTCTTTTTCCGAAGGTA
ACTGGCTTCAGCAGAGCGCAGATACCAAATACTGTCCTTCTAGTGTAGCCGTAGTTAGGCCACCACTTCA
AGAACTCTGTAGCACCGCCTACATACCTCGCTCTGCTAATCCTGTTACCAGTGGCTGCTGCCAGTGGCGA
TAAGTCGTGTCTTACCGGGTTGGACTCAAGACGATAGTTACCGGATAAGGCGCAGCGGTCGGGCTGAACG
GGGGGTTCGTGCACACAGCCCAGCTTGGAGCGAACGACCTACACCGAACTGAGATACCTACAGCGTGAGC
TATGAGAAAGCGCCACGCTTCCCGAAGGGAGAAAGGCGGACAGGTATCCGGTAAGCGGCAGGGTCGGAAC
AGGAGAGCGCACGAGGGAGCTTCCAGGGGGAAACGCCTGGTATCTTTATAGTCCTGTCGGGTTTCGCCAC
CTCTGACTTGAGCGTCGATTTTTGTGATGCTCGTCAGGGGGGCGGAGCCTATGGAAAAACGCCAGCAACG
CGGCCTTTTTACGGTTCCTGGCCTTTTGCTGGCCTTTTGCTCACATGTTCTTTCCTGCGTTATCCCCTGA
TTCTGTGGATAACCGTATTACCGCCTTTGAGTGAGCTGATACCGCTCGCCGCAGCCGAACGACCGAGCGC
AGCGAGTCAGTGAGCGAGGAAGCGGAAGAGCGCCTGATGCGGTATTTTCTCCTTACGCATCTGTGCGGTA
TTTCACACCGCATATATGGTGCACTCTCAGTACAATCTGCTCTGATGCCGCATAGTTAAGCCAGTATACA
CTCCGCTATCGCTACGTGACTGGGTCATGGCTGCGCCCCGACACCCGCCAACACCCGCTGACGCGCCCTG
ACGGGCTTGTCTGCTCCCGGCATCCGCTTACAGACAAGCTGTGACCGTCTCCGGGAGCTGCATGTGTCAG
AGGTTTTCACCGTCATCACCGAAACGCGCGAGGCAGCTGCGGTAAAGCTCATCAGCGTGGTCGTGAAGCG
ATTCACAGATGTCTGCCTGTTCATCCGCGTCCAGCTCGTTGAGTTTCTCCAGAAGCGTTAATGTCTGGCT
TCTGATAAAGCGGGCCATGTTAAGGGCGGTTTTTTCCTGTTTGGTCACTGATGCCTCCGTGTAAGGGGGA
TTTCTGTTCATGGGGGTAATGATACCGATGAAACGAGAGAGGATGCTCACGATACGGGTTACTGATGATG
AACATGCCCGGTTACTGGAACGTTGTGAGGGTAAACAACTGGCGGTATGGATGCGGCGGGACCAGAGAAA
AATCACTCAGGGTCAATGCCAGCGCTTCGTTAATACAGATGTAGGTGTTCCACAGGGTAGCCAGCAGCAT
CCTGCGATGCAGATCCGGAACATAATGGTGCAGGGCGCTGACTTCCGCGTTTCCAGACTTTACGAAACAC
GGAAACCGAAGACCATTCATGTTGTTGCTCAGGTCGCAGACGTTTTGCAGCAGCAGTCGCTTCACGTTCG
CTCGCGTATCGGTGATTCATTCTGCTAACCAGTAAGGCAACCCCGCCAGCCTAGCCGGGTCCTCAACGAC
AGGAGCACGATCATGCGCACCCGTGGGGCCGCCATGCCGGCGATAATGGCCTGCTTCTCGCCGAAACGTT
TGGTGGCGGGACCAGTGACGAAGGCTTGAGCGAGGGCGTGCAAGATTCCGAATACCGCAAGCGACAGGCC
GATCATCGTCGCGCTCCAGCGAAAGCGGTCCTCGCCGAAAATGACCCAGAGCGCTGCCGGCACCTGTCCT
ACGAGTTGCATGATAAAGAAGACAGTCATAAGTGCGGCGACGATAGTCATGCCCCGCGCCCACCGGAAGG
AGCTGACTGGGTTGAAGGCTCTCAAGGGCATCGGTCGAGATCCCGGTGCCTAATGAGTGAGCTAACTTAC
ATTAATTGCGTTGCGCTCACTGCCCGCTTTCCAGTCGGGAAACCTGTCGTGCCAGCTGCATTAATGAATC
GGCCAACGCGCGGGGAGAGGCGGTTTGCGTATTGGGCGCCAGGGTGGTTTTTCTTTTCACCAGTGAGACG
GGCAACAGCTGATTGCCCTTCACCGCCTGGCCCTGAGAGAGTTGCAGCAAGCGGTCCACGCTGGTTTGCC
CCAGCAGGCGAAAATCCTGTTTGATGGTGGTTAACGGCGGGATATAACATGAGCTGTCTTCGGTATCGTC
GTATCCCACTACCGAGATATCCGCACCAACGCGCAGCCCGGACTCGGTAATGGCGCGCATTGCGCCCAGC
GCCATCTGATCGTTGGCAACCAGCATCGCAGTGGGAACGATGCCCTCATTCAGCATTTGCATGGTTTGTT
GAAAACCGGACATGGCACTCCAGTCGCCTTCCCGTTCCGCTATCGGCTGAATTTGATTGCGAGTGAGATA
TTTATGCCAGCCAGCCAGACGCAGACGCGCCGAGACAGAACTTAATGGGCCCGCTAACAGCGCGATTTGC
TGGTGACCCAATGCGACCAGATGCTCCACGCCCAGTCGCGTACCGTCTTCATGGGAGAAAATAATACTGT
TGATGGGTGTCTGGTCAGAGACATCAAGAAATAACGCCGGAACATTAGTGCAGGCAGCTTCCACAGCAAT
GGCATCCTGGTCATCCAGCGGATAGTTAATGATCAGCCCACTGACGCGTTGCGCGAGAAGATTGTGCACC
GCCGCTTTACAGGCTTCGACGCCGCTTCGTTCTACCATCGACACCACCACGCTGGCACCCAGTTGATCGG
CGCGAGATTTAATCGCCGCGACAATTTGCGACGGCGCGTGCAGGGCCAGACTGGAGGTGGCAACGCCAAT
CAGCAACGACTGTTTGCCCGCCAGTTGTTGTGCCACGCGGTTGGGAATGTAATTCAGCTCCGCCATCGCC
GCTTCCACTTTTTCCCGCGTTTTCGCAGAAACGTGGCTGGCCTGGTTCACCACGCGGGAAACGGTCTGAT
AAGAGACACCGGCATACTCTGCGACATCGTATAACGTTACTGGTTTCACATTCACCACCCTGAATTGACT
CTCTTCCGGGCGCTATCATGCCATACCGCGAAAGGTTTTGCGCCATTCGATGGTGTCCGGGATCTCGACG
CTCTCCCTTATGCGACTCCTGCATTAGGAAGCAGCCCAGTAGTAGGTTGAGGCCGTTGAGCACCGCCGCC
GCAAGGAATGGTGCATGCAAGGAGATGGCGCCCAACAGTCCCCCGGCCACGGGGCCTGCCACCATACCCA
CGCCGAAACAAGCGCTCATGAGCCCGAAGTGGCGAGCCCGATCTTCCCCATCGGTGATGTCGGCGATATA
GGCGCCAGCAACCGCACCTGTGGCGCCGGTGATGCCGGCCACGATGCGTCCGGCGTAGAGGATCGAGATC
TCGATCCCGCGAAATTAATACGACTCACTATAGGGGAATTGTGAGCGGATAACAATTCCCCTCTAGAAAT
AATTTTGTTTAACTTTAAGAAGGAGATATACCCATGGCCAAGGATATCGGAATTAATTCGGATCCGAATT
CGAGCTCCGTCGACAAGCTTGCGGCCGCACTCGAGAGTAGTGGCCTGGTGCCGCGCGGCAGCGTGAGTAA
AGGAGAAGAACTTTTCACTGGAGTTGTCCCAATTCTTGTTGAATTAGATGGTGATGTTAATGGGCACAAA
TTTTCTGTCAGTGGAGAGGGTGAAGGTGATGCAACATACGGAAAACTTACCCTTAAATTTATTTGCACTA
CTGGAAAACTACCTGTTCCTTGGCCTACACTTGTCACTACTTTCTCTTATGGTGTTCAATGCTTTTCCCG
TTATCCGGATCATATGAAACGGCATGACTTTTTCAAGAGTGCCATGCCCGAAGGTTATGTACAGGAACGC
ACTATATCTTTCAAAGATGACGGGAACTACAAGACGCGTGCTGAAGTCAAGTTTGAAGGTGATACCCTTG
TTAATCGTATCGAGTTAAAAGGTATTGATTTTAAAGAAGATGGAAACATTCTCGGACACAAACTCGAATA
CAACTATAACTCACACAATGTATACATCACGGCAGACAAACAAAAGAATGGAATCAAAGCTAACTTCAAA
ATTCGCCACAACATTGAAGATGGGTCCGTTCAACTAGCAGACCATTATCAACAAAATACTCCAATTGGCG
ATGGCCCTGTCCTTTTACCAGACAACCATTACCTGTCCACACAATCTAAACTTTCGAAAGATCCCAACGA
AAAGCGTGACCACATGGTCCTTCTTGAGTTTGTAACTGCTGCTGGGATTACACATGGCATGGATGAACTC
TACAAACACCACCACCACCACCACCACCACTGAGCTAGCCAGCCAGAACTCGCCCCGGAAGACCCCGAGG
ATGTCGAGCACCACCACCACCACCACTGAGATCCGGCTGCTAACAAAGCCCGAAAGGAAGCTGAGTTGGC
TGCTGCCACCGCTGAGCAATAACTAGCATAACCCCTTGGGGCCTCTAAACGGGTCTTGAGGGGTTTTTTG
CTGAAAGGAGGAACTATATCCGGAT
