Features (pLannotate 1.2.2; 22 found; start..end, strand, type, name):
      1..19      +  promoter       T7 promoter: promoter for bacteriophage T7 RNA polymerase
     20..44      +  protein_bind   lac operator: The lac repressor binds to the lac operator to inhibit transcription in E. coli. This inhibition can be relieved by adding lactose or isopropyl-β-D-thiogalactopyranoside (IPTG). lac repressor encoded by lacI
     59..81      +  RBS            RBS: efficient ribosome binding site from bacteriophage T7 gene 10 (Olins and Rangwala, 1989)
    170..187     +  CDS            thrombin site: thrombin recognition and cleavage site
    191..901     +  CDS            &alpha;GFP: &alpha;GFP is a basic (constitutively fluorescent) long stokes shift fluorescent protein published in 1996, derived from Aequorea victoria.
    902..925     +  CDS            9xHis (fragment): 9xHis affinity tag
    935..967     +  CDS            HSV tag: HSV (herpes simplex virus) epitope tag
    974..991     +  CDS            9xHis (fragment): 9xHis affinity tag
   1001..1050    +  CDS            SET1 (fragment): solubility-enhancement tag derived from T7 phage gene 10B
   1058..1105    +  terminator     T7 terminator: transcription terminator for bacteriophage T7 RNA polymerase
   1142..1570    +  rep_origin     f1 ori (sequence partly withheld): f1 bacteriophage origin of replication; arrow indicates direction of (+) strand synthesis
   1623..1727    +  promoter       AmpR promoter: bla
   1728..2588    +  CDS            AmpR: β-lactamase; bla; confers resistance to ampicillin, carbenicillin, and related antibiotics
   2759..3347    +  rep_origin     ori: high-copy-number ColE1/pMB1/pBR322/pUC origin of replication
   3533..3672    -  misc_feature   bom: basis of mobility region from pBR322
   3774..3965    -  CDS            rop: Rop protein, which maintains plasmids at low copy number; rop
   3982..4362    +  CDS            YPB1_ECOLX: Protein predicted: Swiss-Prot protein existence level 4. From Escherichia coli.
   4434..4725    -  CDS            TcR (fragment): tetracycline efflux protein; tet; confers resistance to tetracycline
   4740..4761    -  protein_bind   CAP binding site: CAP binding activates transcription in the presence of cAMP. E. coli catabolite activator protein
   4774..5856    -  CDS            lacI: lac repressor; lacI; The lac repressor binds to the lac operator to inhibit transcription in E. coli. This inhibition can be relieved by adding lactose or isopropyl-β-D-thiogalactopyranoside (IPTG).
   5857..5934    -  promoter       lacI promoter: lacI
   5942..6221    -  CDS            TcR (fragment): tetracycline efflux protein; tet; confers resistance to tetracycline
>Addgene plasmid #161959 | pCGFP-BC | addgene full sequence | sequence record 319762 | Addgene NGS Result
TAATACGACTCACTATAGGGGAATTGTGAGCGGATAACAATTCCCCTCTAGAAATAATTTTGTTTAACTT
TAAGAAGGAGATATACCCATGGCCAAGGATATCGGAATTAATTCGGATCCGAATTCGAGCTCCGTCGACA
AGCTTGCGGCCGCACTCGAGAGTAGTGGCCTGGTGCCGCGCGGCAGCGTGAGTAAAGGAGAAGAACTTTT
CACTGGAGTTGTCCCAATTCTTGTTGAATTAGATGGTGATGTTAATGGGCACAAATTTTCTGTCAGTGGA
GAGGGTGAAGGTGATGCAACATACGGAAAACTTACCCTTAAATTTATTTGCACTACTGGAAAACTACCTG
TTCCTTGGCCTACACTTGTCACTACTTTCTCTTATGGTGTTCAATGCTTTTCCCGTTATCCGGATCATAT
GAAACGGCATGACTTTTTCAAGAGTGCCATGCCCGAAGGTTATGTACAGGAACGCACTATATCTTTCAAA
GATGACGGGAACTACAAGACGCGTGCTGAAGTCAAGTTTGAAGGTGATACCCTTGTTAATCGTATCGAGT
TAAAAGGTATTGATTTTAAAGAAGATGGAAACATTCTCGGACACAAACTCGAATACAACTATAACTCACA
CAATGTATACATCACGGCAGACAAACAAAAGAATGGAATCAAAGCTAACTTCAAAATTCGCCACAACATT
GAAGATGGGTCCGTTCAACTAGCAGACCATTATCAACAAAATACTCCAATTGGCGATGGCCCTGTCCTTT
TACCAGACAACCATTACCTGTCCACACAATCTAAACTTTCGAAAGATCCCAACGAAAAGCGTGACCACAT
GGTCCTTCTTGAGTTTGTAACTGCTGCTGGGATTACACATGGCATGGATGAACTCTACAAACACCACCAC
CACCACCACCACCACTGAGCTAGCCAGCCAGAACTCGCCCCGGAAGACCCCGAGGATGTCGAGCACCACC
ACCACCACCACTGAGATCCGGCTGCTAACAAAGCCCGAAAGGAAGCTGAGTTGGCTGCTGCCACCGCTGA
GCAATAACTAGCATAACCCCTTGGGGCCTCTAAACGGGTCTTGAGGGGTTTTTTGCTGAAAGGAGGAACT
ATATCCGGATTGGCGAATGGG
[124 nt withheld, positions 1142-1265]
C
[91 nt withheld, positions 1267-1357]
A
[49 nt withheld, positions 1359-1407]
CCTTTGACGTTGGAGTCCACGTTCTTT
[37 nt withheld, positions 1435-1471]
ACCCTATCTCGGTCTATTCTTTTGATTTATAAGGGATTTTGCCGATTTCGGCCTATTGGTTAAAAAATGA
GCTGATTTAACAAAAATTTAACGCGAATTTTAACAAAATATTAACGCTTACAATTTAGGTGGCACTTTTC
GGGGAAATGTGCGCGGAACCCCTATTTGTTTATTTTTCTAAATACATTCAAATATGTATCCGCTCATGAG
ACAATAACCCTGATAAATGCTTCAATAATATTGAAAAAGGAAGAGTATGAGTATTCAACATTTCCGTGTC
GCCCTTATTCCCTTTTTTGCGGCATTTTGCCTTCCTGTTTTTGCTCACCCAGAAACGCTGGTGAAAGTAA
AAGATGCTGAAGATCAGTTGGGTGCACGAGTGGGTTACATCGAACTGGATCTCAACAGCGGTAAGATCCT
TGAGAGTTTTCGCCCCGAAGAACGTTTTCCAATGATGAGCACTTTTAAAGTTCTGCTATGTGGCGCGGTA
TTATCCCGTATTGACGCCGGGCAAGAGCAACTCGGTCGCCGCATACACTATTCTCAGAATGACTTGGTTG
AGTACTCACCAGTCACAGAAAAGCATCTTACGGATGGCATGACAGTAAGAGAATTATGCAGTGCTGCCAT
AACCATGAGTGATAACACTGCGGCCAACTTACTTCTGACAACGATCGGAGGACCGAAGGAGCTAACCGCT
TTTTTGCACAACATGGGGGATCATGTAACTCGCCTTGATCGTTGGGAACCGGAGCTGAATGAAGCCATAC
CAAACGACGAGCGTGACACCACGATGCCTGCAGCAATGGCAACAACGTTGCGCAAACTATTAACTGGCGA
ACTACTTACTCTAGCTTCCCGGCAACAATTAATAGACTGGATGGAGGCGGATAAAGTTGCAGGACCACTT
CTGCGCTCGGCCCTTCCGGCTGGCTGGTTTATTGCTGATAAATCTGGAGCCGGTGAGCGTGGGTCTCGCG
GTATCATTGCAGCACTGGGGCCAGATGGTAAGCCCTCCCGTATCGTAGTTATCTACACGACGGGGAGTCA
GGCAACTATGGATGAACGAAATAGACAGATCGCTGAGATAGGTGCCTCACTGATTAAGCATTGGTAACTG
TCAGACCAAGTTTACTCATATATACTTTAGATTGATTTAAAACTTCATTTTTAATTTAAAAGGATCTAGG
TGAAGATCCTTTTTGATAATCTCATGACCAAAATCCCTTAACGTGAGTTTTCGTTCCACTGAGCGTCAGA
CCCCGTAGAAAAGATCAAAGGATCTTCTTGAGATCCTTTTTTTCTGCGCGTAATCTGCTGCTTGCAAACA
AAAAAACCACCGCTACCAGCGGTGGTTTGTTTGCCGGATCAAGAGCTACCAACTCTTTTTCCGAAGGTAA
CTGGCTTCAGCAGAGCGCAGATACCAAATACTGTCCTTCTAGTGTAGCCGTAGTTAGGCCACCACTTCAA
GAACTCTGTAGCACCGCCTACATACCTCGCTCTGCTAATCCTGTTACCAGTGGCTGCTGCCAGTGGCGAT
AAGTCGTGTCTTACCGGGTTGGACTCAAGACGATAGTTACCGGATAAGGCGCAGCGGTCGGGCTGAACGG
GGGGTTCGTGCACACAGCCCAGCTTGGAGCGAACGACCTACACCGAACTGAGATACCTACAGCGTGAGCT
ATGAGAAAGCGCCACGCTTCCCGAAGGGAGAAAGGCGGACAGGTATCCGGTAAGCGGCAGGGTCGGAACA
GGAGAGCGCACGAGGGAGCTTCCAGGGGGAAACGCCTGGTATCTTTATAGTCCTGTCGGGTTTCGCCACC
TCTGACTTGAGCGTCGATTTTTGTGATGCTCGTCAGGGGGGCGGAGCCTATGGAAAAACGCCAGCAACGC
GGCCTTTTTACGGTTCCTGGCCTTTTGCTGGCCTTTTGCTCACATGTTCTTTCCTGCGTTATCCCCTGAT
TCTGTGGATAACCGTATTACCGCCTTTGAGTGAGCTGATACCGCTCGCCGCAGCCGAACGACCGAGCGCA
GCGAGTCAGTGAGCGAGGAAGCGGAAGAGCGCCTGATGCGGTATTTTCTCCTTACGCATCTGTGCGGTAT
TTCACACCGCAATGGTGCACTCTCAGTACAATCTGCTCTGATGCCGCATAGTTAAGCCAGTATACACTCC
GCTATCGCTACGTGACTGGGTCATGGCTGCGCCCCGACACCCGCCAACACCCGCTGACGCGCCCTGACGG
GCTTGTCTGCTCCCGGCATCCGCTTACAGACAAGCTGTGACCGTCTCCGGGAGCTGCATGTGTCAGAGGT
TTTCACCGTCATCACCGAAACGCGCGAGGCAGCTGCGGTAAAGCTCATCAGCGTGGTCGTGAAGCGATTC
ACAGATGTCTGCCTGTTCATCCGCGTCCAGCTCGTTGAGTTTCTCCAGAAGCGTTAATGTCTGGCTTCTG
ATAAAGCGGGCCATGTTAAGGGCGGTTTTTTCCTGTTTGGTCACTGATGCCTCCGTGTAAGGGGGATTTC
TGTTCATGGGGGTAATGATACCGATGAAACGAGAGAGGATGCTCACGATACGGGTTACTGATGATGAACA
TGCCCGGTTACTGGAACGTTGTGAGGGTAAACAACTGGCGGTATGGATGCGGCGGGACCAGAGAAAAATC
ACTCAGGGTCAATGCCAGCGCTTCGTTAATACAGATGTAGGTGTTCCACAGGGTAGCCAGCAGCATCCTG
CGATGCAGATCCGGAACATAATGGTGCAGGGCGCTGACTTCCGCGTTTCCAGACTTTACGAAACACGGAA
ACCGAAGACCATTCATGTTGTTGCTCAGGTCGCAGACGTTTTGCAGCAGCAGTCGCTTCACGTTCGCTCG
CGTATCGGTGATTCATTCTGCTAACCAGTAAGGCAACCCCGCCAGCCTAGCCGGGTCCTCAACGACAGGA
GCACGATCATGCGCACCCGTGGGGCCGCCATGCCGGCGATAATGGCCTGCTTCTCGCCGAAACGTTTGGT
GGCGGGACCAGTGACGAAGGCTTGAGCGAGGGCGTGCAAGATTCCGAATACCGCAAGCGACAGGCCGATC
ATCGTCGCGCTCCAGCGAAAGCGGTCCTCGCCGAAAATGACCCAGAGCGCTGCCGGCACCTGTCCTACGA
GTTGCATGATAAAGAAGACAGTCATAAGTGCGGCGACGATAGTCATGCCCCGCGCCCACCGGAAGGAGCT
GACTGGGTTGAAGGCTCTCAAGGGCATCGGTCGAGATCCCGGTGCCTAATGAGTGAGCTAACTTACATTA
ATTGCGTTGCGCTCACTGCCCGCTTTCCAGTCGGGAAACCTGTCGTGCCAGCTGCATTAATGAATCGGCC
AACGCGCGGGGAGAGGCGGTTTGCGTATTGGGCGCCAGGGTGGTTTTTCTTTTCACCAGTGAGACGGGCA
ACAGCTGATTGCCCTTCACCGCCTGGCCCTGAGAGAGTTGCAGCAAGCGGTCCACGCTGGTTTGCCCCAG
CAGGCGAAAATCCTGTTTGATGGTGGTTAACGGCGGGATATAACATGAGCTGTCTTCGGTATCGTCGTAT
CCCACTACCGAGATATCCGCACCAACGCGCAGCCCGGACTCGGTAATGGCGCGCATTGCGCCCAGCGCCA
TCTGATCGTTGGCAACCAGCATCGCAGTGGGAACGATGCCCTCATTCAGCATTTGCATGGTTTGTTGAAA
ACCGGACATGGCACTCCAGTCGCCTTCCCGTTCCGCTATCGGCTGAATTTGATTGCGAGTGAGATATTTA
TGCCAGCCAGCCAGACGCAGACGCGCCGAGACAGAACTTAATGGGCCCGCTAACAGCGCGATTTGCTGGT
GACCCAATGCGACCAGATGCTCCACGCCCAGTCGCGTACCGTCTTCATGGGAGAAAATAATACTGTTGAT
GGGTGTCTGGTCAGAGACATCAAGAAATAACGCCGGAACATTAGTGCAGGCAGCTTCCACAGCAATGGCA
TCCTGGTCATCCAGCGGATAGTTAATGATCAGCCCACTGACGCGTTGCGCGAGAAGATTGTGCACCGCCG
CTTTACAGGCTTCGACGCCGCTTCGTTCTACCATCGACACCACCACGCTGGCACCCAGTTGATCGGCGCG
AGATTTAATCGCCGCGACAATTTGCGACGGCGCGTGCAGGGCCAGACTGGAGGTGGCAACGCCAATCAGC
AACGACTGTTTGCCCGCCAGTTGTTGTGCCACGCGGTTGGGAATGTAATTCAGCTCCGCCATCGCCGCTT
CCACTTTTTCCCGCGTTTTCGCAGAAACGTGGCTGGCCTGGTTCACCACGCGGGAAACGGTCTGATAAGA
GACACCGGCATACTCTGCGACATCGTATAACGTTACTGGTTTCACATTCACCACCCTGAATTGACTCTCT
TCCGGGCGCTATCATGCCATACCGCGAAAGGTTTTGCGCCATTCGATGGTGTCCGGGATCTCGACGCTCT
CCCTTATGCGACTCCTGCATTAGGAAGCAGCCCAGTAGTAGGTTGAGGCCGTTGAGCACCGCCGCCGCAA
GGAATGGTGCATGCAAGGAGATGGCGCCCAACAGTCCCCCGGCCACGGGGCCTGCCACCATACCCACGCC
GAAACAAGCGCTCATGAGCCCGAAGTGGCGAGCCCGATCTTCCCCATCGGTGATGTCGGCGATATAGGCG
CCAGCAACCGCACCTGTGGCGCCGGTGATGCCGGCCACGATGCGTCCGGCGTAGAGGATCGAGATCTCGA
TCCCGCGAAAT
